>Addgene plasmid #17377 | pBS Wnt-5bHA | addgene partial sequence | sequence record 23639 | 17377 with T7
CGCGGTGGCGGCCGCTCTGAACTAGTGGATCCCCCGGGCTGCAGGAATTCCCTCGCATCACTGCCCTCAC
CGCTGTGTCCAGTCCCACCGTCGCGGACAGCAACCACAGTCGTCAGAACCGCAGCACAGAACCAGCAAGG
CCAGGCAGGCCATGGTGGTCCCAGGGCATTGGGATGGGTTGAGGCCGGCCATGCCCAGCCTGCTGCTGGT
GGTCGTGGCAGCTCTGCTCTCCAGCTGGGCACAGCTGCTGACTGACGCCAACTCCTGGTGGTCACTAGCT
CTGAACCCAGTGCAGAGACCGGAGATGTTCATCATTGGCGCTCAGCCCGTGTGCAGCCAACTTCCTGGGC
TTTCCCCAGGCCAGAGAAAGCTGTGTCAGTTGTATCAGGAGCACATGTCCTACATCGGGGAGGGAGCCAA
GACGGGCATCAGAGAGTGCCAACACCAGTTTCGACAGAGGCGCTGGAACTGCAGCACCGTGGACAACACA
TCTGTCTTTGGCAGAGTTATGCAGATAGGTAGCCGAGAGACTGCCTTCACGTATGCAGTGAGCGCCGCTG
GCGTGGTGAATGCCATCAGCCGAGCCTGCAGAGAGGGTGAGCTGTCCACCTGTGGCTGCAGCCGTGCTGC
GAGGCCCAAGGACCTGCCTCGGGACTGGCTGTGGGGTGGCTGTGGAGACAACGTGGAGTACGGCTACCGC
TTTGCCAAGGAGTTTGTGGATGCCCGAGAGCGTGAGAAGAACTTTGCCAAGGGATCGGANGAGCAGGGCG
ANCTCTCATGAACTACAGANCACGAGGCTGGCCGCCG
