>Addgene plasmid #17377 | pBS Wnt-5bHA | addgene partial sequence | sequence record 51275 | T3 5'-GCAATTAACCCTCACTAAAGG-3'
CCCTCGAGGTCGACGGATCCTCTAGAGCCGGATCTTAATTAATTAAGGCCCTGGACCCAAAGAAGCGTAA
TCTGGAACATCATATGGGTAGGCCATGGACTTACAGACATACTGGTCCACAACCTCGGTGCATTTTTTGC
ATCTGACAAAGCAACACCAGTGGAACCTGCAGTGGCAGCGTTCCACCTGAACGCTCTTGAAGCGGTCATA
GCCGCGGCCACAGCACATGAGCTCGCAGCCGTCCATGCCCTCTGAGGTCTTGTTGCAGAGGCGACCCTGG
GTGCCCAGGGAGCCTGTGGTCTCATTACGCAGGCAGTAGTCAGGACTGGGGTCCACGTAGACCAGGTCCT
CTGGGGTGGGCTGGTTGAAGCGGCTGTTGGCCAGCTCCAGCTTGCCCTGGCGGGTGATGCGCATGGCCGC
GGCGCTGTCGTACTTCTCCTTCAAACGGTCCCCCACCTTGCGGAACTCGGCCAGCTGGAGCCAGCAGGTC
TTGAGGCTGCAGGACCCGGAGACTCCGTGACATTTGCAGGCGACATCAGCCATCTTATACACGGCCCGGC
GGCCAGCCTCGTTGTTCTGTAGGTTCATGAGAGCTCGGCCCTGCTCCTCCGATCCCTTGGCAAAGTTCTT
CTCACGCTCTCGGGCATCCACAAACTCCTTGGCAAAGCGGTAGCCGTACTCCACGTTGTCTCCACAGCCA
CCCCACAGCCAGTCCCGAGGCAGGTCCTTGGGCCTCGCAGCACGGCTGCAGCCACAGGTGGACAGCTCAC
CCTCTCTGCAGGCTCGGCTGATGGCATTCACCACGC
