[The description below was written by a language model from this plasmid's Addgene catalogue record.]
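Description:
pBS Wnt-5bHA is a small bacterial cloning plasmid built on the Stratagene pBluescript KS(+) backbone (about 3 kb) carrying a roughly 1.3 kb mouse Wnt5b cDNA that has been fitted with an HA epitope tag at the C terminus of the encoded protein. It is a high-copy plasmid propagated in standard E. coli cloning strains under ampicillin selection. No feature table accompanies the record, so the individual backbone elements are not itemised, but pBluescript-type phagemids generally combine a pUC-derived origin, an f1 origin for single-strand rescue, the bla (AmpR) gene and a polylinker embedded in lacZα.

The insert was placed in the polylinker by restriction cloning, and the record lists T7 and T3 as the 5′ and 3′ sequencing primers respectively. This suggests the coding strand reads from the T7 side, with the phage promoters flanking the insert, an arrangement that typically permits in vitro transcription of sense or antisense RNA. Although catalogued as a "bacterial expression" vector, the record names no promoter dedicated to protein expression and no eukaryotic regulatory elements, so the plasmid is best regarded as a source or shuttle clone for the tagged cDNA rather than a mammalian expression construct. The HA tag allows the Wnt-5b protein to be detected or immunoprecipitated with anti-HA antibodies, which is useful for a secreted ligand family where specific antibodies are limited. The associated study compared the transforming activity of different Wnt family members with their ability to regulate β-catenin, and the depositor's comment points to earlier work describing novel Wnt-1-related genes expressed during mouse development.
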