Addgene plasmid #17377: pBS Wnt-5bHA
Depositing lab: Jan Kitajewski. Depositing organization: Columbia University. Publication: Transformation by Wnt family proteins correlates with regulation of beta-catenin. Shimizu H, Julius MA, Giarre M, Zheng Z, Brown AM, Kitajewski J. Cell Growth Differ. 1997 Dec . 8(12):1349-58. PubMed 9419423.
Backbone
  Vector backbone: pBS KS(+)
  Backbone manufacturer: Stratagene
  Backbone size w/o insert (bp): 3000
  Vector type: Bacterial Expression
Growth in bacteria
  Bacterial resistance: Ampicillin, 100 μg/mL
  Growth temperature: 37°C
  Growth strain: DH5alpha
  Copy number: High Copy
Gene/Insert
  Gene/Insert name: Wnt-5bHA (alt name: wnt5b)
  Species: M. musculus (mouse)
  Insert size (bp): 1300
  Entrez Gene: Wnt5b (a.k.a. AW545702, Wnt-5b)
  Tag / fusion protein: HA (C terminal on insert)
  Cloning method: Restriction Enzyme
  Sequencing primers: 5′ T7; 3′ T3
Terms and licenses: Academic/Nonprofit Terms; Industry Terms: Not Available to Industry
Depositor comments: Expression of multiple novel Wnt-1/int-1-related genes during fetal and adult mouse development. Gavin BJ, McMahon JA, McMahon AP In Genes Dev. 1990 Dec . 4(12B):2319-32.
How to cite: pBS Wnt-5bHA was a gift from Jan Kitajewski (Addgene plasmid # 17377 ; http://n2t.net/addgene:17377 ; RRID:Addgene_17377)
